>Addgene plasmid #118801 | pHBS1412 GFP-TDP43 FYW-L | addgene full sequence | sequence record 229680 | Addgene NGS Result
AGGAGGCTTGGTAGGTTTAAGAATAGTTTTTGCTGTACTTTCTATAGTGAATAGAGTTAGGCAGGGATAT
TCACCATTATCGTTTCAGACCCACCTCCCAACCCCGAGGGGACCCGACAGGCCCGAAGGAATAGAAGAAG
AAGGTGGAGAGAGAGACAGAGACAGATCCATTCGATTAGTGAACGGATCTCGACGGTATCGGTTAACTTT
TAAAAGAAAAGGGGGGATTGGGGGGTACAGTGCAGGGGAAAGAATAGTAGACATAATAGCAACAGACATA
CAAACTAAAGAATTACAAAAACAAATTACAAAATTCAAAATTTTATCGATAAGCTTGGGAGTTCCGCGTT
ACATAACTTACGGTAAATGGCCCGCCTGGCTGACCGCCCAACGACCCCCGCCCATTGACGTCAATAATGA
CGTATGTTCCCATAGTAACGCCAATAGGGACTTTCCATTGACGTCAATGGGTGGAGTATTTACGGTAAAC
TGCCCACTTGGCAGTACATCAAGTGTATCATATGCCAAGTACGCCCCCTATTGACGTCAATGACGGTAAA
TGGCCCGCCTGGCATTATGCCCAGTACATGACCTTATGGGACTTTCCTACTTGGCAGTACATCTACGTAT
TAGTCATCGCTATTACCATGGTGATGCGGTTTTGGCAGTACATCAATGGGCGTGGATAGCGGTTTGACTC
ACGGGGATTTCCAAGTCTCCACCCCATTGACGTCAATGGGAGTTTGTTTTGGCACCAAAATCAACGGGAC
TTTCCAAAATGTCGTAACAACTCCGCCCCATTGACGCAAATGGGCGGTAGGCGTGTACGGTGGGAGGTCT
ATATAAGCAGAGCTCGTTTAGTGAACCGTCAGATCGCCTGGAGACGCCATCCACGCTGTTTTGACCTCCA
TAGAAGACACCGACTCTAGTCCAGTGTGGTGGAATTCTGCAGATTACCACCGGTGCCACCATGGGAAGTA
AAGGAGAGGAACTATTTACAGGTACTGTGCCTATCAAAGTCGAGCTGGACGGCGACGTAAACGGCCACAA
GTTCAGCGTGCGTGGCGAGGGCGAGGGCGATGCCACCGAGGGCAAGCTGACCCTGAAGTTCATCTGCACC
ACCGGCAAGCTGCCGGTGCCGTGGCCGACCCTCGTGACCACCCTGACCTACGGCGTGCAGTGCTTCAGCC
GCTACCCGGACCACATGAAGCGTCACGACTTCTTCAAGTCCGCCATGCCGGAAGGCTACGTCCAGGAGCG
CACCATCGAGTTCAAGGACGACGGCACCTACAAGACCCGCGCGGAGGTGAAGTTCGAGGGCGACACCCTG
GTGAACCGCATCGAGCTGAAGGGCAACGACTTCAAGGAGGACGGCAACATCCTGGGTCACAAGCTGGAGT
ACAACCACAACAGCCACAACGTCCGTATCGAAGCCGACAAGCAGAAGAACGGCATCAAGGCTAACTTCAA
GATCCGCCACAACGTTGAGGACGGCAGCCAGCAGGAAGCCGACCACAAACAGCAGAACACCCCGATCGGC
GACGGCCCGGTGCGCCTGCCGGACAACCACTATCTGAGCACCCAGACCACGCTGAGCAAAGACCCGAACG
AGAAGCGCGATCACATGGTCCTGAAGGAGTTCGTGACGGCAGCCGGTATCACTAAAGGTGAAGATGAAAG
TGGATCCATGTCTGAATATATTCGGGTAACCGAAGATGAGAACGATGAGCCCATTGAAATACCATCGGAA
GACGATGGGACGGTGCTGCTCTCCACGGTTACAGCCCAGTTTCCAGGGGCGTGTGGGCTTCGCTACAGGA
ATCCAGTGTCTCAGTGTATGAGAGGTGTCCGGCTGGTAGAAGGAATTCTGCATGCCCCAGATGCTGGCTG
GGGAAATCTGGTGTATGTTGTCAACTATCCAAAAGATAACAAAAGAAAAATGGATGAGACAGATGCTTCA
TCAGCAGTGAAAGTGAAAAGAGCAGTCCAGAAAACATCCGATTTAATAGTGTTGGGTCTCCCATGGAAAA
CAACCGAACAGGACCTGAAAGAGTATTTTAGTACCTTTGGAGAAGTTCTTATGGTGCAGGTCAAGAAAGA
TCTTAAGACTGGTCATTCAAAGGGGTTTGGCTTTGTTCGTTTTACGGAATATGAAACACAAGTGAAAGTA
ATGTCACAGCGACATATGATAGATGGACGATGGTGTGACTGCAAACTTCCTAATTCTAAGCAAAGCCAAG
ATGAGCCTTTGAGAAGCAGAAAAGTGTTTGTGGGGCGCTGTACAGAGGACATGACTGAGGATGAGCTGCG
GGAGTTCTTCTCTCAGTACGGGGATGTGATGGATGTCTTCATCCCCAAGCCATTCAGGGCCTTTGCCTTT
GTTACATTTGCAGATGATCAGATTGCGCAGTCTCTTTGTGGAGAGGACTTGATCATTAAAGGAATCAGCG
TTCATATATCCAATGCCGAACCTAAGCACAACTCAAACCGGCAGCTGGAACGCTCAGGCCGCCTGGGAGG
TAATCCTGGAGGACTCGGTAACCAAGGTGGCCTCGGAAACAGCAGGGGAGGCGGTGCAGGACTGGGCAAC
AATCAAGGGAGTAACATGGGTGGGGGCATGAACCTTGGCGCTCTTAGCATCAACCCCGCGATGATGGCGG
CAGCTCAGGCTGCCCTTCAAAGTAGTTGGGGTATGATGGGTATGCTGGCGAGCCAGCAGAACCAGAGCGG
CCCCTCCGGGAACAACCAAAACCAGGGTAACATGCAGCGCGAACCGAATCAGGCTCTGGGGTCCGGTAAC
AACTCCCTGTCCGGTAGTAATTCAGGAGCTGCTATTGGTCTGGGGTCAGCCAGTAATGCAGGAAGCGGGT
CTGGCCTGAATGGGGGGCTGGGAAGTAGCATGGATAGTAAGTCTTCAGGACTTGGAATGTAGACCCAGCT
TTCTTGTACAAAGTGGTTGATCCTCTATCCAGCACAGTGGCGGCCGCTCGACAATCAACCTCTGGATTAC
AAAATTTGTGAAAGATTGACTGGTATTCTTAACTATGTTGCTCCTTTTACGCTATGTGGATACGCTGCTT
TAATGCCTTTGTATCATGCTATTGCTTCCCGTATGGCTTTCATTTTCTCCTCCTTGTATAAATCCTGGTT
GCTGTCTCTTTATGAGGAGTTGTGGCCCGTTGTCAGGCAACGTGGCGTGGTGTGCACTGTGTTTGCTGAC
GCAACCCCCACTGGTTGGGGCATTGCCACCACCTGTCAGCTCCTTTCCGGGACTTTCGCTTTCCCCCTCC
CTATTGCCACGGCGGAACTCATCGCCGCCTGCCTTGCCCGCTGCTGGACAGGGGCTCGGCTGTTGGGCAC
TGACAATTCCGTGGTGTTGTCGGGGAAGCTGACGTCCTTTCCATGGCTGCTCGCCTGTGTTGCCACCTGG
ATTCTGCGCGGGACGTCCTTCTGCTACGTCCCTTCGGCCCTCAATCCAGCGGACCTTCCTTCCCGCGGCC
TGCTGCCGGCTCTGCGGCCTCTTCCGCGTCTTCGCCTTCGCCCTCAGACGAGTCGGATCTCCCTTTGGGC
CGCCTCCCCGCCTGGAATTCTACCGGGTAGGGGAGGCGCTTTTCCCAAGGCAGTCTGGAGCATGCGCTTT
AGCAGCCCCGCTGGGCACTTGGCGCTACACAAGTGGCCTCTGGCCTCGCACACATTCCACATCCACCGGT
AGGCGCCAACCGGCTCCGTTCTTTGGTGGCCCCTTCGCGCCACCTTCTACTCCTCCCCTAGTCAGGAAGT
TCCCCCCCGCCCCGCAGCTCGCGTCGTGCAGGACGTGACAAATGGAAGTAGCACGTCTCACTAGTCTCGT
GCAGATGGACAGCACCGCTGAGCAATGGAAGCGGGTAGGCCTTTGGGGCAGCGGCCAATAGCAGCTTTGC
TCCTTCGCTTTCTGGGCTCAGAGGCTGGGAAGGGGTGGGTCCGGGGGCGGGCTCAGGGGCGGGCTCAGGG
GCGGGGCGGGCGCCCGAAGGTCCTCCGGAGGCCCGGCATTCTGCACGCTTCAAAAGCGCACGTCTGCCGC
GCTGTTCTCCTCTTCCTCATCTCCGGGCCTTTCGACCTGCAGCCCAAGCTTACCATGACCGAGTACAAGC
CCACGGTGCGCCTCGCCACCCGCGACGACGTCCCCAGGGCCGTACGCACCCTCGCCGCCGCGTTCGCCGA
CTACCCCGCCACGCGCCACACCGTCGATCCGGACCGCCACATCGAGCGGGTCACCGAGCTGCAAGAACTC
TTCCTCACGCGCGTCGGGCTCGACATCGGCAAGGTGTGGGTCGCGGACGACGGCGCCGCGGTGGCGGTCT
GGACCACGCCGGAGAGCGTCGAAGCGGGGGCGGTGTTCGCCGAGATCGGCCCGCGCATGGCCGAGTTGAG
CGGTTCCCGGCTGGCCGCGCAGCAACAGATGGAAGGCCTCCTGGCGCCGCACCGGCCCAAGGAGCCCGCG
TGGTTCCTGGCCACCGTCGGCGTCTCGCCCGACCACCAGGGCAAGGGTCTGGGCAGCGCCGTCGTGCTCC
CCGGAGTGGAGGCGGCCGAGCGCGCCGGGGTGCCCGCCTTCCTGGAGACCTCCGCGCCCCGCAACCTCCC
CTTCTACGAGCGGCTCGGCTTCACCGTCACCGCCGACGTCGAGGTGCCCGAAGGACCGCGCACCTGGTGC
ATGACCCGCAAGCCCGGTGCCTGACGCCCGCCCCACGACCCGCAGCGCCCGACCGAAAGGAGCGCACGAC
CCCATGCATCTCGAGGGCCCGGTACCTTTAAGACCAATGACTTACAAGGCAGCTGTAGATCTTAGCCACT
TTTTAAAAGAAAAGGGGGGACTGGAAGGGCTAGCTCACTCCCAACGAAGACAAGATCTGCTTTTTGCTTG
TACTGGGTCTCTCTGGTTAGACCAGATCTGAGCCTGGGAGCTCTCTGGCTAACTAGGGAACCCACTGCTT
AAGCCTCAATAAAGCTTGCCTTGAGTGCTTCAAGTAGTGTGTGCCCGTCTGTTGTGTGACTCTGGTAACT
AGAGATCCCTCAGACCCTTTTAGTCAGTGTGGAAAATCTCTAGCAGTAGTAGTTCATGTCATCTTATTAT
TCAGTATTTATAACTTGCAAAGAAATGAATATCAGAGAGTGAGAGGAACTTGTTTATTGCAGCTTATAAT
GGTTACAAATAAAGCAATAGCATCACAAATTTCACAAATAAAGCATTTTTTTCACTGCATTCTAGTTGTG
GTTTGTCCAAACTCATCAATGTATCTTATCATGTCTGGCTCTAGCTATCCCGCCCCTAACTCCGCCCATC
CCGCCCCTAACTCCGCCCAGTTCCGCCCATTCTCCGCCCCATGGCTGACTAATTTTTTTTATTTATGCAG
AGGCCGAGGCCGCCTCGGCCTCTGAGCTATTCCAGAAGTAGTGAGGAGGCTTTTTTGGAGGCCTAGGGAC
GTACCCAATTCGCCCTATAGTGAGTCGTATTACGCGCGCTCACTGGCCGTCGTTTTACAACGTCGTGACT
GGGAAAACCCTGGCGTTACCCAACTTAATCGCCTTGCAGCACATCCCCCTTTCGCCAGCTGGCGTAATAG
CGAAGAGGCCCGCACCGATCGCCCTTCCCAACAGTTGCGCAGCCTGAATGGCGAATGGG
[124 nt withheld, positions 5660-5783]
C
[91 nt withheld, positions 5785-5875]
A
[49 nt withheld, positions 5877-5925]
CCTTTGACGTTGGAGTCCACGTTCTTT
[37 nt withheld, positions 5953-5989]
ACCCTATCTCGGTCTATTCTTTTGATTTATAAGGGATTTTGCCGATTTCGGCCTATTGGTTAAAAAATGA
GCTGATTTAACAAAAATTTAACGCGAATTTTAACAAAATATTAACGCTTACAATTTAGGTGGCACTTTTC
GGGGAAATGTGCGCGGAACCCCTATTTGTTTATTTTTCTAAATACATTCAAATATGTATCCGCTCATGAG
ACAATAACCCTGATAAATGCTTCAATAATATTGAAAAAGGAAGAGTATGAGTATTCAACATTTCCGTGTC
GCCCTTATTCCCTTTTTTGCGGCATTTTGCCTTCCTGTTTTTGCTCACCCAGAAACGCTGGTGAAAGTAA
AAGATGCTGAAGATCAGTTGGGTGCACGAGTGGGTTACATCGAACTGGATCTCAACAGCGGTAAGATCCT
TGAGAGTTTTCGCCCCGAAGAACGTTTTCCAATGATGAGCACTTTTAAAGTTCTGCTATGTGGCGCGGTA
TTATCCCGTATTGACGCCGGGCAAGAGCAACTCGGTCGCCGCATACACTATTCTCAGAATGACTTGGTTG
AGTACTCACCAGTCACAGAAAAGCATCTTACGGATGGCATGACAGTAAGAGAATTATGCAGTGCTGCCAT
AACCATGAGTGATAACACTGCGGCCAACTTACTTCTGACAACGATCGGAGGACCGAAGGAGCTAACCGCT
TTTTTGCACAACATGGGGGATCATGTAACTCGCCTTGATCGTTGGGAACCGGAGCTGAATGAAGCCATAC
CAAACGACGAGCGTGACACCACGATGCCTGTAGCAATGGCAACAACGTTGCGCAAACTATTAACTGGCGA
ACTACTTACTCTAGCTTCCCGGCAACAATTAATAGACTGGATGGAGGCGGATAAAGTTGCAGGACCACTT
CTGCGCTCGGCCCTTCCGGCTGGCTGGTTTATTGCTGATAAATCTGGAGCCGGTGAGCGTGGGTCTCGCG
GTATCATTGCAGCACTGGGGCCAGATGGTAAGCCCTCCCGTATCGTAGTTATCTACACGACGGGGAGTCA
GGCAACTATGGATGAACGAAATAGACAGATCGCTGAGATAGGTGCCTCACTGATTAAGCATTGGTAACTG
TCAGACCAAGTTTACTCATATATACTTTAGATTGATTTAAAACTTCATTTTTAATTTAAAAGGATCTAGG
TGAAGATCCTTTTTGATAATCTCATGACCAAAATCCCTTAACGTGAGTTTTCGTTCCACTGAGCGTCAGA
CCCCGTAGAAAAGATCAAAGGATCTTCTTGAGATCCTTTTTTTCTGCGCGTAATCTGCTGCTTGCAAACA
AAAAAACCACCGCTACCAGCGGTGGTTTGTTTGCCGGATCAAGAGCTACCAACTCTTTTTCCGAAGGTAA
CTGGCTTCAGCAGAGCGCAGATACCAAATACTGTTCTTCTAGTGTAGCCGTAGTTAGGCCACCACTTCAA
GAACTCTGTAGCACCGCCTACATACCTCGCTCTGCTAATCCTGTTACCAGTGGCTGCTGCCAGTGGCGAT
AAGTCGTGTCTTACCGGGTTGGACTCAAGACGATAGTTACCGGATAAGGCGCAGCGGTCGGGCTGAACGG
GGGGTTCGTGCACACAGCCCAGCTTGGAGCGAACGACCTACACCGAACTGAGATACCTACAGCGTGAGCT
ATGAGAAAGCGCCACGCTTCCCGAAGGGAGAAAGGCGGACAGGTATCCGGTAAGCGGCAGGGTCGGAACA
GGAGAGCGCACGAGGGAGCTTCCAGGGGGAAACGCCTGGTATCTTTATAGTCCTGTCGGGTTTCGCCACC
TCTGACTTGAGCGTCGATTTTTGTGATGCTCGTCAGGGGGGCGGAGCCTATGGAAAAACGCCAGCAACGC
GGCCTTTTTACGGTTCCTGGCCTTTTGCTGGCCTTTTGCTCACATGTTCTTTCCTGCGTTATCCCCTGAT
TCTGTGGATAACCGTATTACCGCCTTTGAGTGAGCTGATACCGCTCGCCGCAGCCGAACGACCGAGCGCA
GCGAGTCAGTGAGCGAGGAAGCGGAAGAGCGCCCAATACGCAAACCGCCTCTCCCCGCGCGTTGGCCGAT
TCATTAATGCAGCTGGCACGACAGGTTTCCCGACTGGAAAGCGGGCAGTGAGCGCAACGCAATTAATGTG
AGTTAGCTCACTCATTAGGCACCCCAGGCTTTACACTTTATGCTTCCGGCTCGTATGTTGTGTGGAATTG
TGAGCGGATAACAATTTCACACAGGAAACAGCTATGACCATGATTACGCCAAGCGCGCAATTAACCCTCA
CTAAAGGGAACAAAAGCTGGAGCTGCAAGCTTAATGTAGTCTTATGCAATACTCTTGTAGTCTTGCAACA
TGGTAACGATGAGTTAGCAACATGCCTTACAAGGAGAGAAAAAGCACCGTGCATGCCGATTGGTGGAAGT
AAGGTGGTACGATCGTGCCTTATTAGGAAGGCAACAGACGGGTCTGACATGGATTGGACGAACCACTGAA
TTGCCGCATTGCAGAGATATTGTATTTAAGTGCCTAGCTCGATACATAAACGGGTCTCTCTGGTTAGACC
AGATCTGAGCCTGGGAGCTCTCTGGCTAACTAGGGAACCCACTGCTTAAGCCTCAATAAAGCTTGCCTTG
AGTGCTTCAAGTAGTGTGTGCCCGTCTGTTGTGTGACTCTGGTAACTAGAGATCCCTCAGACCCTTTTAG
TCAGTGTGGAAAATCTCTAGCAGTGGCGCCCGAACAGGGACTTGAAAGCGAAAGGGAAACCAGAGGAGCT
CTCTCGACGCAGGACTCGGCTTGCTGAAGCGCGCACGGCAAGAGGCGAGGGGCGGCGACTGGTGAGTACG
CCAAAAATTTTGACTAGCGGAGGCTAGAAGGAGAGAGATGGGTGCGAGAGCGTCAGTATTAAGCGGGGGA
GAATTAGATCGCGATGGGAAAAAATTCGGTTAAGGCCAGGGGGAAAGAAAAAATATAAATTAAAACATAT
AGTATGGGCAAGCAGGGAGCTAGAACGATTCGCAGTTAATCCTGGCCTGTTAGAAACATCAGAAGGCTGT
AGACAAATACTGGGACAGCTACAACCATCCCTTCAGACAGGATCAGAAGAACTTAGATCATTATATAATA
CAGTAGCAACCCTCTATTGTGTGCATCAAAGGATAGAGATAAAAGACACCAAGGAAGCTTTAGACAAGAT
AGAGGAAGAGCAAAACAAAAGTAAGACCACCGCACAGCAAGCGGCCGCTGATCTTCAGACCTGGAGGAGG
AGATATGAGGGACAATTGGAGAAGTGAATTATATAAATATAAAGTAGTAAAAATTGAACCATTAGGAGTA
GCACCCACCAAGGCAAAGAGAAGAGTGGTGCAGAGAGAAAAAAGAGCAGTGGGAATAGGAGCTTTGTTCC
TTGGGTTCTTGGGAGCAGCAGGAAGCACTATGGGCGCAGCGTCAATGACGCTGACGGTACAGGCCAGACA
ATTATTGTCTGGTATAGTGCAGCAGCAGAACAATTTGCTGAGGGCTATTGAGGCGCAACAGCATCTGTTG
CAACTCACAGTCTGGGGCATCAAGCAGCTCCAGGCAAGAATCCTGGCTGTGGAAAGATACCTAAAGGATC
AACAGCTCCTGGGGATTTGGGGTTGCTCTGGAAAACTCATTTGCACCACTGCTGTGCCTTGGAATGCTAG
TTGGAGTAATAAATCTCTGGAACAGATTTGGAATCACACGACCTGGATGGAGTGGGACAGAGAAATTAAC
AATTACACAAGCTTAATACACTCCTTAATTGAAGAATCGCAAAACCAGCAAGAAAAGAATGAACAAGAAT
TATTGGAATTAGATAAATGGGCAAGTTTGTGGAATTGGTTTAACATAACAAATTGGCTGTGGTATATAAA
ATTATTCATAATGATAGT
Features (pLannotate 1.2.2; 30 found; start..end, strand, type, name):
     89..189     +  CDS            Rev (fragment): human immunodeficiency virus 1 (HIV-1) Rev protein; rev; enhances nuclear export of unspliced and incompletely spliced viral mRNAs
    208..324     +  misc_feature   cPPT/CTS: central polypurine tract and central termination sequence of HIV-1
    347..650     +  enhancer       CMV enhancer: human cytomegalovirus immediate early enhancer
    651..854     +  promoter       CMV promoter: human cytomegalovirus (CMV) immediate early promoter
    977..1678    +  CDS            Superfolder GFP: Superfolder GFP is a basic (constitutively fluorescent) green fluorescent protein published in 2005, derived from Aequorea victoria. It is reported to be a very rapidly-maturing weak dimer.
   1688..2929    +  CDS            TARDBP: TADBP_HUMAN - Also known as TDP43. Experimental evidence at protein level: Swiss-Prot protein existence level 1. RNA-binding protein that is involved in various steps of RNA biogenesis and processing (PubMed:23519609). Preferentially binds, via its two RNA recognition motifs RRM1 and RRM2, to GU-repeats on RNA molecules predominantly localized within long introns and in the 3'UTR of mRNAs (PubMed:23519609, PubMed:24240615, PubMed:24464995). In turn, regulates the splicing of many non-coding and protein-coding RNAs including proteins involved in neuronal survival, as well as mRNAs that encode p
   2933..2957    -  protein_bind   attB2: mutant version of attB; recombination site for the Gateway® BP reaction BP Clonase™
   2993..3581    +  misc_feature   WPRE: woodchuck hepatitis virus posttranscriptional regulatory element
   3595..4094    +  promoter       PGK promoter: mouse phosphoglycerate kinase 1 promoter
   4115..4714    +  CDS            PuroR: puromycin N-acetyltransferase; pac from Streptomyces alboniger; confers resistance to puromycin
   4782..4919    +  CDS            nef (fragment): NEF_HV1LA - Experimental evidence at protein level: Swiss-Prot protein existence level 1. Extracellular Nef protein targets CD4(+) T-lymphocytes for apoptosis by interacting with CXCR4 surface receptors. From Human immunodeficiency virus type 1 group M subtype B (isolate Lai) (HIV-1).
   4905..5085    +  LTR            5' LTR (truncated): truncated 5' long terminal repeat (LTR) from HIV-1
   5157..5278    +  polyA_signal   SV40 poly(A) signal: SV40 polyadenylation signal
   5318..5453    +  rep_origin     SV40 ori: SV40 origin of replication
   5474..5492    -  promoter       T7 promoter: promoter for bacteriophage T7 RNA polymerase
   5500..5655    +  CDS            lacZα (fragment): LacZα fragment of β-galactosidase; lacZ fragment
   5660..6088    +  rep_origin     f1 ori (sequence partly withheld): f1 bacteriophage origin of replication; arrow indicates direction of (+) strand synthesis
   6141..6245    +  promoter       AmpR promoter: bla
   6246..7106    +  CDS            AmpR: β-lactamase; bla; confers resistance to ampicillin, carbenicillin, and related antibiotics
   7277..7865    +  rep_origin     ori: high-copy-number ColE1/pMB1/pBR322/pUC origin of replication
   8048..8140    +  CDS            lacI (fragment): lac repressor; lacI; The lac repressor binds to the lac operator to inhibit transcription in E. coli. This inhibition can be relieved by adding lactose or isopropyl-β-D-thiogalactopyranoside (IPTG).
   8153..8174    +  protein_bind   CAP binding site: CAP binding activates transcription in the presence of cAMP. E. coli catabolite activator protein
   8189..8219    +  promoter       lac promoter: promoter for the E. coli lac operon
   8227..8243    +  protein_bind   lac operator: The lac repressor binds to the lac operator to inhibit transcription in E. coli. This inhibition can be relieved by adding lactose or isopropyl-β-D-thiogalactopyranoside (IPTG). lac repressor encoded by lacI
   8288..8306    +  promoter       T3 promoter: promoter for bacteriophage T3 RNA polymerase
   8334..8560    +  promoter       RSV promoter: Rous sarcoma virus enhancer/promoter
   8561..8741    +  LTR            5' LTR (truncated): truncated 5' long terminal repeat (LTR) from HIV-1
   8788..8913    +  misc_feature   HIV-1 Ψ: packaging signal of human immunodeficiency virus type 1
   8897..9260    +  CDS            HIV-1 gag (fragment): gag protein from human immunodeficiency virus 1; gag
   9406..9639    +  misc_feature   RRE: The Rev response element (RRE) of HIV-1 allows for Rev-dependent mRNA export from the nucleus to the cytoplasm.
