[The description below was written by a language model from this plasmid's Addgene catalogue record and pLannotate feature annotations shown in this document.]
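Description:
pHBS1412 GFP-TDP43 FYW-L is a lentiviral transfer plasmid built on the pLenti-CMV-Puro backbone for expressing a fluorescently tagged mutant of human TDP-43 (TARDBP) in mammalian cells. In bacteria it is maintained through a high-copy ColE1/pUC-type origin and selected with ampicillin via β-lactamase. An f1 origin, an SV40 origin and remnants of a lac/T3/T7 cloning region are also annotated in the backbone. The viral portion has a third-generation layout. An RSV promoter fused to a truncated HIV-1 5' LTR drives the genomic RNA. It is followed by the Ψ packaging signal with a partial gag sequence, the Rev response element for Rev-dependent nuclear export, and the cPPT/CTS element. The downstream LTR is also annotated as truncated and is followed by an SV40 polyadenylation signal.

Between the LTRs, the CMV immediate-early enhancer and promoter drive a superfolder GFP coding sequence placed directly upstream of full-length TARDBP, consistent with an N-terminal GFP fusion. According to the record, all phenylalanine, tyrosine and tryptophan residues in the C-terminal domain of TDP-43 have been changed to leucine, and the depositor classes the construct as a compositional CTD mutant. A residual attB2 Gateway site and a WPRE, which enhances transcript expression, follow the insert. A separate mouse PGK promoter drives puromycin N-acetyltransferase, so that transduced cells can be selected with puromycin. The stated purpose is to test how sequence composition affects nuclear body formation and splicing activity of full-length TDP-43, with the GFP tag allowing the protein's localization and assembly to be visualized in cells.
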