Addgene plasmid #118801: pHBS1412 GFP-TDP43 FYW-L
Purpose: To test the effect of sequence on nuclear body formation and splicing of full-length TDP43
Depositing lab: Rajat Rohatgi. Depositing organization: Stanford University. Publication: Phase separation-deficient TDP43 remains functional in splicing. Schmidt HB, Barreau A, Rohatgi R. Nat Commun. 2019 Oct 25;10(1):4890. doi: 10.1038/s41467-019-12740-2. PubMed 31653829.
Backbone
  Vector backbone: pLenti-CMV-Puro
  Vector type: Lentiviral
  Selectable markers: Puromycin
Growth in bacteria
  Bacterial resistance: Ampicillin, 100 μg/mL
  Growth temperature: 37°C
  Growth strain: NEB Stable
  Copy number: High Copy
Gene/Insert
  Gene/Insert name: TARDBP mutant
  Species: H. sapiens (human)
  Mutation: All FYW to L in CTD of full-length TDP43
  Entrez Gene: TARDBP (a.k.a. ALS10, TDP-43)
  Cloning method: Gibson Cloning
Terms and licenses: Academic/Nonprofit Terms; Industry Terms: Not Available to Industry
Depositor comments: Category 1: Compositional CTD mutants
How to cite: pHBS1412 GFP-TDP43 FYW-L was a gift from Rajat Rohatgi (Addgene plasmid # 118801 ; http://n2t.net/addgene:118801 ; RRID:Addgene_118801)
